Addgene plasmid #219089: SFFV-ZNF761-Brd 120
Purpose: Transcription factor ZNF761 with a specific barcode assigned.
Depositing lab: Filipe Pereira. Depositing organization: Center for Neuroscience and Cell Biology, University of Coimbra. Publication: A combinatorial transcription factor screening platform for immune cell reprogramming. Kurochkin I, Altman AR, Caiado I, Pertiga-Cabral D, Halitzki E, Minaeva M, Zimmermannova O, Henriques-Oliveira L, Klein D, Nair M, Oliveira D, Cajal LR, Knittel R, Feick C, Ringner M, Martin M, Cirovic B, Pires CF, Rosa FF, Sitnicka E, Theis FJ, Pereira CF. Cell Syst. 2026 Jan 21;17(1):101457. doi: 10.1016/j.cels.2025.101457. Epub 2026 Jan 14. PubMed 41539305.
Backbone
  Vector backbone: SFFV-MCS
  Backbone size w/o insert (bp): 6638
  Vector type: Lentiviral
Growth in bacteria
  Bacterial resistance: Ampicillin, 100 μg/mL
  Growth temperature: 37°C
  Growth strain: NEB Stable
  Copy number: High Copy
Gene/Insert
  Gene/Insert name: ZNF761
  Species: H. sapiens (human)
  Insert size (bp): 213
  Mutation: Codon optimized
  Entrez Gene: ZNF761 (a.k.a. ZNF468)
  Promoter: The spleen focus-forming virus (SFFV) promoter
  Cloning method: Restriction Enzyme; 5′ cloning site Bsp119I (not destroyed); 3′ cloning site BstHI (not destroyed)
Terms and licenses: Academic/Nonprofit Terms; Industry Terms: Not Available to Industry
Depositor comments: Barcode sequence cloned into XbaI restriction site. Design of plasmid is as follows: SFFV-[TF sequence]-WPRE-[Barcode sequence].
How to cite: SFFV-ZNF761-Brd 120 was a gift from Filipe Pereira (Addgene plasmid # 219089 ; http://n2t.net/addgene:219089 ; RRID:Addgene_219089)
