[The description below was written by a language model from this plasmid's Addgene catalogue record and pLannotate feature annotations shown in this document.]
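Description:
SFFV-ZNF761-Brd 120 is a lentiviral transfer plasmid built on the SFFV-MCS backbone, carrying a codon-optimized human ZNF761 (also known as ZNF468) insert together with an assigned identifying barcode. The sequenced record is 6,851 nt. It is maintained in E. coli as a high-copy plasmid through a ColE1/pUC-type origin and selected with ampicillin via the β-lactamase gene. An f1 origin and remnants of a pBluescript-style cloning region (lacZα and lacI fragments, lac promoter/operator, T3 and T7 promoters) are also present.

The viral portion follows a third-generation, self-inactivating design. An RSV promoter drives a truncated HIV-1 5' LTR, followed by the Ψ packaging signal with a partial gag sequence, the Rev response element for Rev-dependent export of the genomic RNA, and the cPPT/CTS. A ΔU3 3' LTR and an SV40 polyadenylation signal close the cassette, with SV40 origin sequence beyond it. Within this frame, the spleen focus-forming virus (SFFV) LTR promoter drives the transcription factor insert, which sits between MCS fragments and was cloned by restriction enzymes. A WPRE downstream enhances transcript expression, and according to the depositor the barcode lies after the WPRE at an XbaI site, giving the layout SFFV–TF–WPRE–barcode. The barcode itself is not annotated in the feature table.

The insert is listed as only 213 bp. The automated annotation labels part of this region as a ZNF720 fragment, probably reflecting similarity among zinc finger family proteins rather than a different gene. The record does not say whether the insert is a short isoform or a partial sequence. The plasmid belongs to a barcoded transcription factor collection made for combinatorial screening in immune cell reprogramming, where the barcode identifies the delivered factor.
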