Features (pLannotate 1.2.2; 29 found; start..end, strand, type, name):
     94..112     -  promoter       T7 promoter: promoter for bacteriophage T7 RNA polymerase
    120..275     +  CDS            lacZα (fragment): LacZα fragment of β-galactosidase; lacZ fragment
    280..708     +  rep_origin     f1 ori (sequence partly withheld): f1 bacteriophage origin of replication; arrow indicates direction of (+) strand synthesis
    761..865     +  promoter       AmpR promoter: bla
    866..1726    +  CDS            AmpR: β-lactamase; bla; confers resistance to ampicillin, carbenicillin, and related antibiotics
   1897..2485    +  rep_origin     ori: high-copy-number ColE1/pMB1/pBR322/pUC origin of replication
   2668..2760    +  CDS            lacI (fragment): lac repressor; lacI; The lac repressor binds to the lac operator to inhibit transcription in E. coli. This inhibition can be relieved by adding lactose or isopropyl-β-D-thiogalactopyranoside (IPTG).
   2773..2794    +  protein_bind   CAP binding site: CAP binding activates transcription in the presence of cAMP. E. coli catabolite activator protein
   2809..2839    +  promoter       lac promoter: promoter for the E. coli lac operon
   2847..2863    +  protein_bind   lac operator: The lac repressor binds to the lac operator to inhibit transcription in E. coli. This inhibition can be relieved by adding lactose or isopropyl-β-D-thiogalactopyranoside (IPTG). lac repressor encoded by lacI
   2908..2926    +  promoter       T3 promoter: promoter for bacteriophage T3 RNA polymerase
   2954..3180    +  promoter       RSV promoter: Rous sarcoma virus enhancer/promoter
   3181..3361    +  LTR            5' LTR (truncated): truncated 5' long terminal repeat (LTR) from HIV-1
   3408..3533    +  misc_feature   HIV-1 Ψ: packaging signal of human immunodeficiency virus type 1
   3517..3880    +  CDS            HIV-1 gag (fragment): gag protein from human immunodeficiency virus 1; gag
   4026..4259    +  misc_feature   RRE: The Rev response element (RRE) of HIV-1 allows for Rev-dependent mRNA export from the nucleus to the cytoplasm.
   4636..4736    +  CDS            Rev (fragment): human immunodeficiency virus 1 (HIV-1) Rev protein; rev; enhances nuclear export of unspliced and incompletely spliced viral mRNAs
   4755..4872    +  misc_feature   cPPT/CTS: central polypurine tract and central termination sequence of HIV-1
   4906..5307    +  promoter       SFFV promoter: spleen focus-forming virus long terminal repeat (LTR) promoter
   5317..5340    +  misc_feature   MCS (fragment): pBluescript multiple cloning site
   5380..5508    +  CDS            ZNF720 (fragment): ZN720_HUMAN - Experimental evidence at protein level: Swiss-Prot protein existence level 1. From Homo sapiens (Human).
   5585..5610    +  misc_feature   MCS (fragment): pBluescript multiple cloning site
   5610..5669    +  CDS            S (fragment): HBSAG_WHV6 - Experimental evidence at transcript level: Swiss-Prot protein existence level 2. The middle envelope protein plays an important role in the budding of the virion. It is involved in the induction of budding in a nucleocapsid independent way. In this process the majority of envelope proteins bud to form subviral lipoprotein particles of 22 nm of diameter that do not contain a nucleocapsid (By similarity). From Woodchuck hepatitis B virus (isolate w64/pWS23) (WHV).
   5801..6204    +  misc_feature   WPRE: woodchuck hepatitis virus posttranscriptional regulatory element
   6262..6321    +  CDS            nef (fragment): NEF_HV1Z2 - Experimental evidence at protein level: Swiss-Prot protein existence level 1. Extracellular Nef protein targets CD4(+) T-lymphocytes for apoptosis by interacting with CXCR4 surface receptors. From Human immunodeficiency virus type 1 group M subtype D (isolate Z2/CDC-Z34) (HIV-1).
   6323..6556    +  LTR            3' LTR (ΔU3): self-inactivating 3' long terminal repeat (LTR) from HIV-1
   6628..6749    +  polyA_signal   SV40 poly(A) signal: SV40 polyadenylation signal
   6768..6789    +  rep_origin     SV40 ori (fragment): SV40 origin of replication
   6789..73      +  rep_origin     SV40 ori (across the origin): SV40 origin of replication
>Addgene plasmid #219089 | SFFV-ZNF761-Brd 120 | addgene full sequence | sequence record 448910 | Addgene NGS Result
ATTTATGCAGAGGCCGAGGCCGCCTCGGCCTCTGAGCTATTCCAGAAGTAGTGAGGAGGCTTTTTTGGAG
GCCTAGGGACGTACCCAATTCGCCCTATAGTGAGTCGTATTACGCGCGCTCACTGGCCGTCGTTTTACAA
CGTCGTGACTGGGAAAACCCTGGCGTTACCCAACTTAATCGCCTTGCAGCACATCCCCCTTTCGCCAGCT
GGCGTAATAGCGAAGAGGCCCGCACCGATCGCCCTTCCCAACAGTTGCGCAGCCTGAATGGCGAATGGG
[124 nt withheld, positions 280-403]
C
[91 nt withheld, positions 405-495]
A
[49 nt withheld, positions 497-545]
CCTTTGACGTTGGAGTCCACGTTCTTT
[37 nt withheld, positions 573-609]
ACCCTATCTCGGTCTATTCTTTTGATTTATAAGGGATTTTGCCGATTTCGGCCTATTGGTTAAAAAATGA
GCTGATTTAACAAAAATTTAACGCGAATTTTAACAAAATATTAACGCTTACAATTTAGGTGGCACTTTTC
GGGGAAATGTGCGCGGAACCCCTATTTGTTTATTTTTCTAAATACATTCAAATATGTATCCGCTCATGAG
ACAATAACCCTGATAAATGCTTCAATAATATTGAAAAAGGAAGAGTATGAGTATTCAACATTTCCGTGTC
GCCCTTATTCCCTTTTTTGCGGCATTTTGCCTTCCTGTTTTTGCTCACCCAGAAACGCTGGTGAAAGTAA
AAGATGCTGAAGATCAGTTGGGTGCACGAGTGGGTTACATCGAACTGGATCTCAACAGCGGTAAGATCCT
TGAGAGTTTTCGCCCCGAAGAACGTTTTCCAATGATGAGCACTTTTAAAGTTCTGCTATGTGGCGCGGTA
TTATCCCGTATTGACGCCGGGCAAGAGCAACTCGGTCGCCGCATACACTATTCTCAGAATGACTTGGTTG
AGTACTCACCAGTCACAGAAAAGCATCTTACGGATGGCATGACAGTAAGAGAATTATGCAGTGCTGCCAT
AACCATGAGTGATAACACTGCGGCCAACTTACTTCTGACAACGATCGGAGGACCGAAGGAGCTAACCGCT
TTTTTGCACAACATGGGGGATCATGTAACTCGCCTTGATCGTTGGGAACCGGAGCTGAATGAAGCCATAC
CAAACGACGAGCGTGACACCACGATGCCTGTAGCAATGGCAACAACGTTGCGCAAACTATTAACTGGCGA
ACTACTTACTCTAGCTTCCCGGCAACAATTAATAGACTGGATGGAGGCGGATAAAGTTGCAGGACCACTT
CTGCGCTCGGCCCTTCCGGCTGGCTGGTTTATTGCTGATAAATCTGGAGCCGGTGAGCGTGGGTCTCGCG
GTATCATTGCAGCACTGGGGCCAGATGGTAAGCCCTCCCGTATCGTAGTTATCTACACGACGGGGAGTCA
GGCAACTATGGATGAACGAAATAGACAGATCGCTGAGATAGGTGCCTCACTGATTAAGCATTGGTAACTG
TCAGACCAAGTTTACTCATATATACTTTAGATTGATTTAAAACTTCATTTTTAATTTAAAAGGATCTAGG
TGAAGATCCTTTTTGATAATCTCATGACCAAAATCCCTTAACGTGAGTTTTCGTTCCACTGAGCGTCAGA
CCCCGTAGAAAAGATCAAAGGATCTTCTTGAGATCCTTTTTTTCTGCGCGTAATCTGCTGCTTGCAAACA
AAAAAACCACCGCTACCAGCGGTGGTTTGTTTGCCGGATCAAGAGCTACCAACTCTTTTTCCGAAGGTAA
CTGGCTTCAGCAGAGCGCAGATACCAAATACTGTTCTTCTAGTGTAGCCGTAGTTAGGCCACCACTTCAA
GAACTCTGTAGCACCGCCTACATACCTCGCTCTGCTAATCCTGTTACCAGTGGCTGCTGCCAGTGGCGAT
AAGTCGTGTCTTACCGGGTTGGACTCAAGACGATAGTTACCGGATAAGGCGCAGCGGTCGGGCTGAACGG
GGGGTTCGTGCACACAGCCCAGCTTGGAGCGAACGACCTACACCGAACTGAGATACCTACAGCGTGAGCT
ATGAGAAAGCGCCACGCTTCCCGAAGGGAGAAAGGCGGACAGGTATCCGGTAAGCGGCAGGGTCGGAACA
GGAGAGCGCACGAGGGAGCTTCCAGGGGGAAACGCCTGGTATCTTTATAGTCCTGTCGGGTTTCGCCACC
TCTGACTTGAGCGTCGATTTTTGTGATGCTCGTCAGGGGGGCGGAGCCTATGGAAAAACGCCAGCAACGC
GGCCTTTTTACGGTTCCTGGCCTTTTGCTGGCCTTTTGCTCACATGTTCTTTCCTGCGTTATCCCCTGAT
TCTGTGGATAACCGTATTACCGCCTTTGAGTGAGCTGATACCGCTCGCCGCAGCCGAACGACCGAGCGCA
GCGAGTCAGTGAGCGAGGAAGCGGAAGAGCGCCCAATACGCAAACCGCCTCTCCCCGCGCGTTGGCCGAT
TCATTAATGCAGCTGGCACGACAGGTTTCCCGACTGGAAAGCGGGCAGTGAGCGCAACGCAATTAATGTG
AGTTAGCTCACTCATTAGGCACCCCAGGCTTTACACTTTATGCTTCCGGCTCGTATGTTGTGTGGAATTG
TGAGCGGATAACAATTTCACACAGGAAACAGCTATGACCATGATTACGCCAAGCGCGCAATTAACCCTCA
CTAAAGGGAACAAAAGCTGGAGCTGCAAGCTTAATGTAGTCTTATGCAATACTCTTGTAGTCTTGCAACA
TGGTAACGATGAGTTAGCAACATGCCTTACAAGGAGAGAAAAAGCACCGTGCATGCCGATTGGTGGAAGT
AAGGTGGTACGATCGTGCCTTATTAGGAAGGCAACAGACGGGTCTGACATGGATTGGACGAACCACTGAA
TTGCCGCATTGCAGAGATATTGTATTTAAGTGCCTAGCTCGATACATAAACGGGTCTCTCTGGTTAGACC
AGATCTGAGCCTGGGAGCTCTCTGGCTAACTAGGGAACCCACTGCTTAAGCCTCAATAAAGCTTGCCTTG
AGTGCTTCAAGTAGTGTGTGCCCGTCTGTTGTGTGACTCTGGTAACTAGAGATCCCTCAGACCCTTTTAG
TCAGTGTGGAAAATCTCTAGCAGTGGCGCCCGAACAGGGACTTGAAAGCGAAAGGGAAACCAGAGGAGCT
CTCTCGACGCAGGACTCGGCTTGCTGAAGCGCGCACGGCAAGAGGCGAGGGGCGGCGACTGGTGAGTACG
CCAAAAATTTTGACTAGCGGAGGCTAGAAGGAGAGAGATGGGTGCGAGAGCGTCAGTATTAAGCGGGGGA
GAATTAGATCGCGATGGGAAAAAATTCGGTTAAGGCCAGGGGGAAAGAAAAAATATAAATTAAAACATAT
AGTATGGGCAAGCAGGGAGCTAGAACGATTCGCAGTTAATCCTGGCCTGTTAGAAACATCAGAAGGCTGT
AGACAAATACTGGGACAGCTACAACCATCCCTTCAGACAGGATCAGAAGAACTTAGATCATTATATAATA
CAGTAGCAACCCTCTATTGTGTGCATCAAAGGATAGAGATAAAAGACACCAAGGAAGCTTTAGACAAGAT
AGAGGAAGAGCAAAACAAAAGTAAGACCACCGCACAGCAAGCGGCCGCTGATCTTCAGACCTGGAGGAGG
AGATATGAGGGACAATTGGAGAAGTGAATTATATAAATATAAAGTAGTAAAAATTGAACCATTAGGAGTA
GCACCCACCAAGGCAAAGAGAAGAGTGGTGCAGAGAGAAAAAAGAGCAGTGGGAATAGGAGCTTTGTTCC
TTGGGTTCTTGGGAGCAGCAGGAAGCACTATGGGCGCAGCGTCAATGACGCTGACGGTACAGGCCAGACA
ATTATTGTCTGGTATAGTGCAGCAGCAGAACAATTTGCTGAGGGCTATTGAGGCGCAACAGCATCTGTTG
CAACTCACAGTCTGGGGCATCAAGCAGCTCCAGGCAAGAATCCTGGCTGTGGAAAGATACCTAAAGGATC
AACAGCTCCTGGGGATTTGGGGTTGCTCTGGAAAACTCATTTGCACCACTGCTGTGCCTTGGAATGCTAG
TTGGAGTAATAAATCTCTGGAACAGATTTGGAATCACACGACCTGGATGGAGTGGGACAGAGAAATTAAC
AATTACACAAGCTTAATACACTCCTTAATTGAAGAATCGCAAAACCAGCAAGAAAAGAATGAACAAGAAT
TATTGGAATTAGATAAATGGGCAAGTTTGTGGAATTGGTTTAACATAACAAATTGGCTGTGGTATATAAA
ATTATTCATAATGATAGTAGGAGGCTTGGTAGGTTTAAGAATAGTTTTTGCTGTACTTTCTATAGTGAAT
AGAGTTAGGCAGGGATATTCACCATTATCGTTTCAGACCCACCTCCCAACCCCGAGGGGACCCGACAGGC
CCGAAGGAATAGAAGAAGAAGGTGGAGAGAGAGACAGAGACAGATCCATTCGATTAGTGAACGGATCTCG
ACGGTATCGGTTAACTTTTAAAAGAAAAGGGGGGATTGGGGGGTACAGTGCAGGGGAAAGAATAGTAGAC
ATAATAGCAACAGACATACAAACTAAAGAATTACAAAAACAAATTACAAAAATTCAAAATTTTATCGATC
ACGAGACTAGCCTCGAGCTGGCTGCAGTAACGCCATTTTGCAAGGCATGGAAAAATACCAAACCAAGAAT
AGAGAAGTTCAGATCAAGGGCGGGTACATGAAAATAGCTAACGTTGGGCCAAACAGGATATCTGCGGTGA
GCAGTTTCGGCCCCGGCCCGGGGCCAAGAACAGATGGTCACCGCAGTTTCGGCCCCGGCCCGAGGCCAAG
AACAGATGGTCCCCAGATATGGCCCAACCCTCAGCAGTTTCTTAAGACCCATCAGATGTTTCCAGGCTCC
CCCAAGGACCTGAAATGACCCTGCGCCTTATTTGAATTAACCAATCAGCCTGCTTCTCGCTTCTGTTCGC
GCGCTTCTGCTTCCCGAGCTCTATAAAAGAGCTCACAACCCCTCACTCGGCGCGCCAGTCCTCCGACAGA
CTGAGTCGGCCGGTCGAATCAAGCTTATCGATACCGTCGACGGATCCGCTAGCCCGCGGTTCGAAATGGC
TTTTTCTCAGGGTCTATTGACATTCAGGGATGTGGCCATAGAATTCTCTCAGGAGGAGTGGAAATGCCTG
GACCCTGCTCAGAGGACTCTATACAGGGACGTGATGCTGGAGAATTATAGGAACCTGGTCTCCCTGGGGT
CTTGCTGTGTTGTTGAAATTCATCTTGATCTCCTGAGCTCAAGAGATCCTCCTCAGTCTCCCAAGTAGAC
CGGTCGGATCCCCCGGGCTGCAGGAATTCGAGCATCTTACCGCCATTTATTCCCATATTTGTTCTGTTTT
TCTTGATTTGGGTATACATTTAAATGTTAATAAAACAAAATGGTGGGGCAATCATTTACATTTTTAGGGA
TATGTAATTACTAGTTCAGGTGTATTGCCACAAGACAAACATGTTAAGAAACTTTCCCGTTATTTACGCT
CTGTTCCTGTTAATCAACCTCTGGATTACAAAATTTGTGAAAGATTGACTGATATTCTTAACTATGTTGC
TCCTTTTACGCTGTGTGGATATGCTGCTTTAATGCCTCTGTATCATGCTATTGCTTCCCGTACGGCTTTC
GTTTTCTCCTCCTTGTATAAATCCTGGTTGCTGTCTCTTTATGAGGAGTTGTGGCCCGTTGTCCGTCAAC
GTGGCGTGGTGTGCTCTGTGTTTGCTGACGCAACCCCCACTGGCTGGGGCATTGCCACCACCTGTCAACT
CCTTTCTGGGACTTTCGCTTTCCCCCTCCCGATCGCCACGGCAGAACTCATCGCCGCCTGCCTTGCCCGC
TGCTGGACAGGGGCTAGGTTGCTGGGCACTGATAATTCCGTGGTGTTGTCGGGGAAGCTGACGTCCTTTG
CAATTCGATATCAAGCTGTACCTTCTAGATGTACAGGACTATCAGCGCTTCTAGACCAATGACTTACAAG
GCAGCTGTAGATCTTAGCCACTTTTTAAAAGAAAAGGGGGGACTGGAAGGGCTAATTCACTCCCAACGAA
GACAAGATCTGCTTTTTGCTTGTACTGGGTCTCTCTGGTTAGACCAGATCTGAGCCTGGGAGCTCTCTGG
CTAACTAGGGAACCCACTGCTTAAGCCTCAATAAAGCTTGCCTTGAGTGCTTCAAGTAGTGTGTGCCCGT
CTGTTGTGTGACTCTGGTAACTAGAGATCCCTCAGACCCTTTTAGTCAGTGTGGAAAATCTCTAGCAGTA
GTAGTTCATGTCATCTTATTATTCAGTATTTATAACTTGCAAAGAAATGAATATCAGAGAGTGAGAGGAA
CTTGTTTATTGCAGCTTATAATGGTTACAAATAAAGCAATAGCATCACAAATTTCACAAATAAAGCATTT
TTTTCACTGCATTCTAGTTGTGGTTTGTCCAAACTCATCAATGTATCTTATCATGTCTGGCTCTAGCTAT
CCCGCCCCTAACTCCGCCCATCCCGCCCCTAACTCCGCCCAGTTCCGCCCATTCTCCGCCCCATGGCTGA
CTAATTTTTTTT
