>Addgene plasmid #219089 | SFFV-ZNF761-Brd 120 | depositor partial sequence | sequence record 427747 | TF ORF
ATGGCTTTTTCTCAGGGTCTATTGACATTCAGGGATGTGGCCATAGAATTCTCTCAGGAGGAGTGGAAAT
GCCTGGACCCTGCTCAGAGGACTCTATACAGGGACGTGATGCTGGAGAATTATAGGAACCTGGTCTCCCT
GGGGTCTTGCTGTGTTGTTGAAATTCATCTTGATCTCCTGAGCTCAAGAGATCCTCCTCAGTCTCCCAAG
TAG
