>Addgene plasmid #219089 | SFFV-ZNF761-Brd 120 | depositor partial sequence | sequence record 427748 | Barcode sequence
TGTACAGGACTATCAGCGCT
